Addgene plasmid #61397: pEGFP_C1 I3
Purpose: Expresses GFP-tagged Inhibitor-3 in mammalian cells
Depositing lab: Hemmo Meyer. Depositing organization: Universitaet Duisburg-Essen. Publication: Inhibitor-3 ensures bipolar mitotic spindle attachment by limiting association of SDS22 with kinetochore-bound protein phosphatase-1. Eiteneuer A, Seiler J, Weith M, Beullens M, Lesage B, Krenn V, Musacchio A, Bollen M, Meyer H. EMBO J. 2014 Oct 8. pii: e201489054. 10.15252/embj.201489054 PubMed 25298395.
Backbone
  Vector backbone: pEGFP_C1
  Backbone manufacturer: Clontech
  Backbone size w/o insert (bp): 4700
  Total vector size (bp): 5100
  Vector type: Mammalian Expression
  Selectable markers: Neomycin (select with G418)
Growth in bacteria
  Bacterial resistance: Kanamycin, 50 μg/mL
  Growth temperature: 37°C
  Growth strain: DH5alpha
  Copy number: High Copy
Gene/Insert
  Gene/Insert name: Inhibitor-3 (alt name: PPP1R11)
  Species: H. sapiens (human)
  Entrez Gene: PPP1R11 (a.k.a. CFAP255, HCG-V, HCGV, IPP3, TCTE5, TCTEX5)
  Promoter: CMV
  Tag / fusion protein: GFP (N terminal on backbone)
  Cloning method: Restriction Enzyme; 5′ cloning site EcoRI (unknown if destroyed); 3′ cloning site BamHI (unknown if destroyed)
  Sequencing primers: 5′ CMV-F; 3′ pEGFP-RP
Terms and licenses: Academic/Nonprofit Terms; Industry Terms: Not Available to Industry
How to cite: pEGFP_C1 I3 was a gift from Hemmo Meyer (Addgene plasmid # 61397 ; http://n2t.net/addgene:61397 ; RRID:Addgene_61397)
