[The description below was written by a language model from this plasmid's Addgene catalogue record.]
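Description:
pEGFP_C1 I3 is a mammalian expression plasmid built on the Clontech pEGFP_C1 backbone (about 4.7 kb), carrying the human Inhibitor-3 coding sequence (gene PPP1R11) to give a total size of roughly 5.1 kb. The insert was placed by restriction cloning between the EcoRI and BamHI sites of the multiple cloning site, downstream of the backbone's GFP open reading frame, so the protein is produced as a fusion with GFP at its N terminus. Transcription of the fusion is driven by the CMV promoter, a strong constitutive viral promoter widely used for high-level expression in transfected mammalian cells. The record does not say whether the cloning sites were retained after ligation.

The plasmid is maintained at high copy number in E. coli under kanamycin selection, and it also provides a neomycin resistance marker, so transfected mammalian cells can be selected with G418, for example to establish stable lines. No feature table is supplied, so the origin of replication, polyadenylation signals and other backbone elements are not documented in the record.

The stated purpose is to express GFP-tagged Inhibitor-3 in mammalian cells. Inhibitor-3 is a regulatory subunit of protein phosphatase-1, and the associated work concerns its role in bipolar mitotic spindle attachment through limiting the association of SDS22 with kinetochore-bound phosphatase. A fluorescent fusion of this kind is suited to following the localisation of the protein in cells by microscopy and to detecting or isolating it through the GFP moiety.
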