>Addgene plasmid #61397 | pEGFP_C1 I3 | addgene partial sequence | sequence record 102101 | EGFP-C 5'-CATGGTCCTGCTGGAGTTCGTG-3'
GTCCGGACTCAGATCTCGAGCTCAAGCTTCGAATTCAATGGCCGAGGCAGGGGCTGGGCTGAGCGAGACC
GTCACTGAGACAACGGTTACCGTGACAACCGAGCCCGAGAACCGGAGCCTTACCATCAAACTTCGGAAAC
GGAAGCCAGAGAAAAAGGTAGAATGGACAAGTGACACTGTGGACAATGAACACATGGGCCGCCGCTCATC
CAAATGCTGCTGTATTTATGAGAAACCTCGGGCCTTTGGCGAGAGCTCCACGGAAAGTGATGAGGAGGAA
GAAGAGGGCTGTGGTCATACACACTGTGTACGTGGCCACCGCAAAGGACGGCGTCGTGCAACCCTAGGAC
CGACCCCCACCACCCCTCCCCAGCCTCCTGACCCTTCCCAGCCCCCTCCAGGGCCAATGCAGCACTAAGG
ATCCACCGGATCTAGATAACTGATCATAATCAGCCATACCACATTTGTAGAGGTTTTACTTGCTTTAAAA
AACCTCCCACACCTCCCCCTGAACCTGAAACATAAAATGAATGCAATTGTTGTTGTTAACTTGTTTATTG
CAGCTTATAATGGTTACAAATAAAGCAATAGCATCACAAATTTCACAAATAAAGCATTTTTTTCACTGCA
TTCTAGTTGTGGTTTGTCCAAACTCATCAATGTATCTTAACGCGTAAATTGTAAGCGTTAATATTTTGTT
AAAATTCGCGTTAAATTTTTGTTAAATCAGCTCATTTTTTAACCAATA
