>Addgene plasmid #61397 | pEGFP_C1 I3 | addgene partial sequence | sequence record 102102 | SV40pA-R 5'-GAAATTTGTGATGCTATTGC-3'
GTTAACAACAACAATTGCATTCATTTTATGTTTCAGGTTCAGGGGGAGGTGTGGGAGGTTTTTTAAAGCA
AGTAAAACCTCTACAAATGTGGTATGGCTGATTATGATCAGTTATCTAGATCCGGTGGATCCTTAGTGCT
GCATTGGCCCTGGAGGGGGCTGGGAAGGGTCAGGAGGCTGGGGAGGGGTGGTGGGGGTCGGTCCTAGGGT
TGCACGACGCCGTCCTTTGCGGTGGCCACGTACACAGTGTGTATGACCACAGCCCTCTTCTTCCTCCTCA
TCACTTTCCGTGGAGCTCTCGCCAAAGGCCCGAGGTTTCTCATAAATACAGCAGCATTTGGATGAGCGGC
GGCCCATGTGTTCATTGTCCACAGTGTCACTTGTCCATTCTACCTTTTTCTCTGGCTTCCGTTTCCGAAG
TTTGATGGTAAGGCTCCGGTTCTCGGGCTCGGTTGTCACGGTAACCGTTGTCTCAGTGACGGTCTCGCTC
AGCCCAGCCCCTGCCTCGGCCATTGAATTCGAAGCTTGAGCTCGAGATCTGAGTCCGGACTTGTACAGCT
CGTCCATGCCGAGAGTGATCCCGGCGGCGGTCACGAACTCCAGCAGGACCATGTGATCGCGCTTCTCGTT
GGGGTCTTTGCTCAGGGCGGACTGGGTGCTCAGGTAGTGGTTGTCGGGCAGCAGCACGGGGCCGTCGCCG
ATGGGGGTGTTCTGCTGGTAGTGGTCGGCGAGCTGCACGCTG
